Addgene plasmid #188664: meGFP-hTRAK1
Purpose: human TRAK1 with N-terminal meGFP tag
Depositing lab: Thomas Schwarz. Depositing organization: Boston Children's Hospital. Publication: Energy stress activates AMPK to arrest mitochondria via phosphorylation of TRAK1. Falk JE, Henke T, Gowrisankaran S, Wanderoy S, Basu H, Greally S, Steen J, Schwarz TL. J Cell Biol. 2026 Apr 6;225(4):e202501023. doi: 10.1083/jcb.202501023. Epub 2026 Jan 30. PubMed 41615403.
Backbone
  Vector backbone: plasmid 54759
  Backbone manufacturer: addgene
  Backbone size w/o insert (bp): 4750
  Total vector size (bp): 7569
  Vector type: Mammalian Expression
  Selectable markers: Neomycin (select with G418)
Growth in bacteria
  Bacterial resistance: Kanamycin, 50 μg/mL
  Growth temperature: 37°C
  Growth strain: DH5alpha
  Copy number: High Copy
Gene/Insert
  Gene/Insert name: OIP106 (alt name: Milton1, TRAK1)
  Species: H. sapiens (human)
  Entrez Gene: TRAK1 (a.k.a. DEE68, EIEE68, MILT1, OIP106)
  Promoter: CMV
  Tag / fusion protein: meGFP (N terminal on backbone)
  Cloning method: Restriction Enzyme; 5′ cloning site EcoRI (not destroyed); 3′ cloning site BAMHI (not destroyed)
  Sequencing primers: 5′ NA; 3′ NA
Resource information
  A portion of this plasmid was derived from a plasmid made by: Gift from Gerald W. Hart (University of Georgia)
Terms and licenses: Academic/Nonprofit Terms; Industry Terms: Not Available to Industry
How to cite: meGFP-hTRAK1 was a gift from Thomas Schwarz (Addgene plasmid # 188664 ; http://n2t.net/addgene:188664 ; RRID:Addgene_188664)
