[The description below was written by a language model from this plasmid's Addgene catalogue record and pLannotate feature annotations shown in this document.]
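Description:
meGFP-hTRAK1 is a 7,569 bp mammalian expression plasmid that produces human TRAK1 (also known as OIP106 or Milton1) fused at its N-terminus to monomeric enhanced GFP. It is built on a roughly 4.75 kb mEGFP-C-type backbone, and the TRAK1 coding sequence was inserted between EcoRI and BamHI sites, both of which are retained. The CMV immediate early enhancer and promoter drive a single open reading frame in which mEGFP is joined through a short stretch of residual multiple cloning site to the TRAK1 coding sequence. An SV40 polyadenylation signal terminates the transcript. The small SV40 large T antigen fragment annotated just upstream of that signal most likely reflects the SV40 origin of this 3′ region, not an expressed element.

The plasmid is propagated in E. coli through a high-copy ColE1/pUC-type origin and also carries an f1 origin. A single Tn5 aminoglycoside phosphotransferase gene (NeoR/KanR) serves both hosts. A bacterial bla-type promoter expresses it for kanamycin selection, while the adjacent SV40 enhancer/early promoter, paired with an HSV TK polyadenylation signal, expresses it in mammalian cells for G418 selection. The short ble and bGH poly(A) fragments in the feature table appear to be backbone remnants or partial annotation matches.

TRAK1 is an adaptor protein that, together with RHOT (Miro) proteins, links kinesin KIF5 motors to mitochondria and so contributes to mitochondrial motility. The fluorescent fusion allows TRAK1 localisation and behaviour to be followed in transfected cells. The associated publication concerns AMPK phosphorylation of TRAK1 and the arrest of mitochondria under energy stress.
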