Features (pLannotate 1.2.2; 16 found; start..end, strand, type, name):
     26..329     +  enhancer       CMV enhancer: human cytomegalovirus immediate early enhancer
    330..533     +  promoter       CMV promoter: human cytomegalovirus (CMV) immediate early promoter
    578..1294    +  CDS            mEGFP: mEGFP is a basic (constitutively fluorescent) green fluorescent protein published in 2002, derived from Aequorea victoria. It has moderate acid sensitivity.
   1295..1329    +  misc_feature   MCS (fragment): multiple cloning site
   1331..4189    +  CDS            TRAK1: TRAK1_HUMAN - Also known as KIAA1042, OIP106. Experimental evidence at protein level: Swiss-Prot protein existence level 1. Involved in the regulation of endosome-to-lysosome trafficking, including endocytic trafficking of EGF-EGFR complexes and GABA-A receptors (PubMed:18675823). Involved in mitochondrial motility. When O-glycosylated, abolishes mitochondrial motility. Crucial for recruiting OGT to the mitochondrial surface of neuronal processes (PubMed:24995978). TRAK1 and RHOT form an essential protein complex that links KIF5 to mitochondria for light chain-independent, anterograde transpor
   4215..4299    +  CDS            large T antigen (fragment): large T antigen from SV40 (simian virus 40)
   4322..4443    +  polyA_signal   SV40 poly(A) signal: SV40 polyadenylation signal
   4477..4905    -  rep_origin     f1 ori (sequence partly withheld): f1 bacteriophage origin of replication; arrow indicates direction of (+) strand synthesis
   4932..5036    +  promoter       AmpR promoter: bla
   5038..5395    +  promoter       SV40 promoter: SV40 enhancer and early promoter
   5430..6224    +  CDS            NeoR/KanR: aminoglycoside phosphotransferase from Tn5; aph(3')-II (or nptII); confers resistance to neomycin, kanamycin, and G418 (Geneticin®)
   6245..6397    +  CDS            ble (fragment): BLE_KLEPN - Experimental evidence at protein level: Swiss-Prot protein existence level 1. Binding protein with a strong affinity to the bleomycin family of antibiotics. Binds to CL990; an antimitotic-antibiotic compound. From Klebsiella pneumoniae.
   6456..6503    +  polyA_signal   HSV TK poly(A) signal: herpes simplex virus thymidine kinase polyadenylation signal (Cole and Stacy, 1985)
   6594..6610    -  polyA_signal   bGH poly(A) signal (fragment): bovine growth hormone polyadenylation signal
   6832..7420    +  rep_origin     ori: high-copy-number ColE1/pMB1/pBR322/pUC origin of replication
   7535..7569    +  enhancer       CMV enhancer (fragment): human cytomegalovirus immediate early enhancer
>Addgene plasmid #188664 | meGFP-hTRAK1 | addgene full sequence | sequence record 369503 | Addgene NGS Result
TTCATAGCCCATATATGGAGTTCCGCGTTACATAACTTACGGTAAATGGCCCGCCTGGCTGACCGCCCAA
CGACCCCCGCCCATTGACGTCAATAATGACGTATGTTCCCATAGTAACGCCAATAGGGACTTTCCATTGA
CGTCAATGGGTGGAGTATTTACGGTAAACTGCCCACTTGGCAGTACATCAAGTGTATCATATGCCAAGTA
CGCCCCCTATTGACGTCAATGACGGTAAATGGCCCGCCTGGCATTATGCCCAGTACATGACCTTATGGGA
CTTTCCTACTTGGCAGTACATCTACGTATTAGTCATCGCTATTACCATGGTGATGCGGTTTTGGCAGTAC
ATCAATGGGCGTGGATAGCGGTTTGACTCACGGGGATTTCCAAGTCTCCACCCCATTGACGTCAATGGGA
GTTTGTTTTGGCACCAAAATCAACGGGACTTTCCAAAATGTCGTAACAACTCCGCCCCATTGACGCAAAT
GGGCGGTAGGCGTGTACGGTGGGAGGTCTATATAAGCAGAGCTGGTTTAGTGAACCGTCAGATCCGCTAG
CGCTACCGGTCGCCACCATGGTGAGCAAGGGCGAGGAGCTGTTCACCGGGGTGGTGCCCATCCTGGTCGA
GCTGGACGGCGACGTAAACGGCCACAAGTTCAGCGTGTCCGGCGAGGGCGAGGGCGATGCCACCTACGGC
AAGCTGACCCTGAAGTTCATCTGCACCACCGGCAAGCTGCCCGTGCCCTGGCCCACCCTCGTGACCACCC
TGACCTACGGCGTGCAGTGCTTCAGCCGCTACCCCGACCACATGAAGCAGCACGACTTCTTCAAGTCCGC
CATGCCCGAAGGCTACGTCCAGGAGCGCACCATCTTCTTCAAGGACGACGGCAACTACAAGACCCGCGCC
GAGGTGAAGTTCGAGGGCGACACCCTGGTGAACCGCATCGAGCTGAAGGGCATCGACTTCAAGGAGGACG
GCAACATCCTGGGGCACAAGCTGGAGTACAACTACAACAGCCACAACGTCTATATCATGGCCGACAAGCA
GAAGAACGGCATCAAGGTGAACTTCAAGATCCGCCACAACATCGAGGACGGCAGCGTGCAGCTCGCCGAC
CACTACCAGCAGAACACCCCCATCGGCGACGGCCCCGTGCTGCTGCCCGACAACCACTACCTGAGCACCC
AGTCCAAGCTGAGCAAAGACCCCAACGAGAAGCGCGATCACATGGTCCTGCTGGAGTTCGTGACCGCCGC
CGGGATCACTCTCGGCATGGACGAGCTGTACAAGTCCGGACTCAGATCTCGAGCTCAAGCTTCGAATTCG
ATGGCATTGGTTTTTCAATTCGGGCAGCCCGTCAGGGCTCAGCCTCTGCCAGGACTCTGCCACGGCAAGC
TCATTCGGACAAACGCCTGTGATGTGTGCAACAGCACCGATCTTCCGGAAGTCGAGATCATTAGCCTGCT
GGAGGAGCAGCTGCCCCATTATAAGTTAAGAGCCGACACCATCTACGGTTATGACCACGACGACTGGCTC
CATACACCTCTCATTTCTCCAGATGCCAACATTGACCTCACAACCGAGCAAATTGAAGAGACGTTAAAAT
ACTTCCTTTTATGTGCTGAAAGAGTTGGCCAGATGACTAAGACATATAATGACATAGATGCTGTCACTCG
GCTTCTTGAGGAGAAAGAGCGGGATTTAGAATTGGCCGCTCGCATCGGCCAGTCGTTGTTGAAGAAGAAC
AAGACCCTAACCGAGAGGAACGAGCTGCTGGAGGAGCAGGTGGAACACATCAGGGAGGAGGTGTCTCAGC
TCCGGCATGAGCTGTCCATGAAGGATGAGCTGCTTCAGTTCTACACCAGCGCTGCGGAGGAGAGTGAGCC
CGAGTCCGTTTGCTCAACCCCGTTGAAGAGGAATGAGTCGTCCTCCTCAGTCCAGAATTACTTTCATTTG
GATTCTCTTCAAAAGAAGCTGAAAGACCTTGAAGAGGAGAATGTTGTACTTCGATCCGAGGCCAGCCAGC
TGAAGACAGAGACCATCACCTATGAGGAGAAGGAGCAGCAGCTGGTCAATGACTGCGTGAAGGAGCTGAG
GGATGCCAATGTCCAGATTGCTAGTATCTCAGAGGAACTGGCCAAGAAGACGGAAGATGCTGCCCGCCAG
CAAGAGGAGATCACACACCTGCTATCGCAAATAGTTGATTTGCAGAAAAAGGCAAAAGCTTGCGCAGTGG
AAAATGAAGAACTTGTCCAGCATCTGGGGGCTGCTAAGGATGCCCAGCGGCAGCTCACAGCCGAGCTGCG
TGAGCTGGAGGACAAGTACGCAGAGTGCATGGAGATGCTGCATGAGGCGCAGGAGGAGCTGAAGAACCTC
CGGAACAAAACCATGCCCAATACCACGTCTCGGCGCTACCACTCGCTGGGCCTGTTTCCCATGGATTCCT
TGGCAGCAGAGATTGAGGGAACGATGCGCAAGGAGCTGCAGTTGGAAGAGGCCGAGTCTCCAGACATCAC
TCACCAGAAGCGTGTCTTTGAGACAGTAAGAAACATCAACCAGGTTGTCAAGCAGAGATCTCTGACCCCT
TCTCCCATGAACATCCCCGGCTCCAACCAGTCCTCGGCCATGAACTCCCTCCTGTCCAGCTGCGTCAGCA
CCCCCCGGTCCAGCTTCTACGGCAGCGACATAGGCAACGTCGTCCTCGACAACAAGACCAACAGCATCAT
TCTGGAAACAGAGGCAGCCGACCTGGGAAACGATGAGCGGAGTAAGAAGCCGGGGACGCCGGGCACCCCA
GGCTCCCACGACCTGGAGACGGCGCTGAGGCGGCTGTCCCTGCGCCGGGAGAACTACCTCTCGGAGAGGA
GGTTCTTTGAGGAGGAGCAAGAGAGGAAGCTCCAGGAGCTGGCGGAGAAGGGCGAGCTGCGCAGCGGCTC
CCTCACACCCACTGAGAGCATCATGTCCCTGGGCACGCACTCCCGCTTCTCCGAGTTCACCGGCTTCTCT
GGCATGTCCTTCAGCAGCCGCTCCTACCTGCCTGAGAAGCTCCAGATCGTGAAGCCGCTGGAAGGTTCTG
CCACACTTCACCACTGGCAGCAGTTGGCCCAACCTCACCTTGGGGGCATCCTGGACCCCCGGCCTGGTGT
GGTCACCAAGGGCTTCCGGACGCTGGATGTTGACCTGGACGAAGTGTACTGCCTTAACGACTTTGAAGAA
GATGACACAGGTGACCACATTTCTCTCCCACGCCTAGCTACCTCCACTCCAGTTCAGCACCCAGAGACCT
CAGCGCACCATCCTGGGAAGTGCATGTCTCAGACCAACTCCACCTTCACCTTCACCACCTGTCGCATCCT
GCATCCTTCAGATGAGCTCACTCGGGTCACACCAAGCCTTAACTCAGCCCCAACTCCAGCTTGTGGCAGC
ACCAGCCACTTGAAATCCACGCCGGTGGCCACACCATGCACTCCACGGAGACTGAGCCTGGCTGAGTCCT
TCACTAACACCCGTGAGTCCACGACCACCATGAGCACATCCCTGGGGCTCGTGTGGCTGTTGAAGGAGCG
GGGCATTTCTGCTGCCGTGTACGACCCCCAGAGCTGGGACAGGGCCGGCCGGGGCTCCCTCCTGCACTCC
TACACGCCCAAGATGGCTGTGATCCCCTCTACTCCGCCGAACTCGCCTATGCAGACACCCACATCCTCCC
CACCCTCCTTTGAGTTCAAGTGCACGAGCCCTCCCTACGACAATTTCCTGGCTTCCAAGCCAGCCAGCTC
CATCCTGAGGGAAGTGAGAGAAAAGAACGTCCGCAGCAGCGAGAGCCAGACCGACGTGTCCGTCTCCAAC
CTCAACCTCGTGGACAAAGTCAGGAGGTTTGGGGTGGCCAAAGTGGTGAACTCAGGGCGAGCCCATGTCC
CCACCTTGACTGAGGAGCAGGGACCCCTCCTCTGTGGGCCCCCGGGGCCAGCACCAGCCCTTGTTCCCAG
AGGCCTGGTACCTGAGGGCCTGCCCCTCAGATGCCCCACTGTCACCAGTGCCATCGGTGGGCTGCAGCTC
AATAGTGGCATCCGGCGGAATCGCAGCTTCCCCACCATGGTGGGATCTAGCATGCAGATGAAAGCTCCTG
TGACTCTCACCTCGGGCATCTTGATGGGTGCTAAGCTCTCCAAACAAACTAGCTTACGGTAAGGATCCAC
CGGATCTAGATAACTGATCATAATCAGCCATACCACATTTGTAGAGGTTTTACTTGCTTTAAAAAACCTC
CCACACCTCCCCCTGAACCTGAAACATAAAATGAATGCAATTGTTGTTGTTAACTTGTTTATTGCAGCTT
ATAATGGTTACAAATAAAGCAATAGCATCACAAATTTCACAAATAAAGCATTTTTTTCACTGCATTCTAG
TTGTGGTTTGTCCAAACTCATCAATGTATCTTAACGCGTAAATTGTAAGCGTTAATATTTTGTTAAAATT
CGCGTTAAATTTTTGTTAAATCAGCTCATTTTTTAACCAATAGGCCGAAATCGGCAAAATCCCTTATAAA
TCAAAAGAATAGACCGAGATAGGGT
[37 nt withheld, positions 4576-4612]
AAAGAACGTGGACTCCAACGTCAAAGG
[49 nt withheld, positions 4640-4688]
T
[91 nt withheld, positions 4690-4780]
G
[124 nt withheld, positions 4782-4905]
CAGGTGGCACTTTTCGGGGAAATGTGCGCGGAACCCCTATTTGTTTATTTTTCTAAATACATTCAAATAT
GTATCCGCTCATGAGACAATAACCCTGATAAATGCTTCAATAATATTGAAAAAGGAAGAGTCCTGAGGCG
GAAAGAACCAGCTGTGGAATGTGTGTCAGTTAGGGTGTGGAAAGTCCCCAGGCTCCCCAGCAGGCAGAAG
TATGCAAAGCATGCATCTCAATTAGTCAGCAACCAGGTGTGGAAAGTCCCCAGGCTCCCCAGCAGGCAGA
AGTATGCAAAGCATGCATCTCAATTAGTCAGCAACCATAGTCCCGCCCCTAACTCCGCCCATCCCGCCCC
TAACTCCGCCCAGTTCCGCCCATTCTCCGCCCCATGGCTGACTAATTTTTTTTATTTATGCAGAGGCCGA
GGCCGCCTCGGCCTCTGAGCTATTCCAGAAGTAGTGAGGAGGCTTTTTTGGAGGCCTAGGCTTTTGCAAA
GATCGATCAAGAGACAGGATGAGGATCGTTTCGCATGATTGAACAAGATGGATTGCACGCAGGTTCTCCG
GCCGCTTGGGTGGAGAGGCTATTCGGCTATGACTGGGCACAACAGACAATCGGCTGCTCTGATGCCGCCG
TGTTCCGGCTGTCAGCGCAGGGGCGCCCGGTTCTTTTTGTCAAGACCGACCTGTCCGGTGCCCTGAATGA
ACTGCAAGACGAGGCAGCGCGGCTATCGTGGCTGGCCACGACGGGCGTTCCTTGCGCAGCTGTGCTCGAC
GTTGTCACTGAAGCGGGAAGGGACTGGCTGCTATTGGGCGAAGTGCCGGGGCAGGATCTCCTGTCATCTC
ACCTTGCTCCTGCCGAGAAAGTATCCATCATGGCTGATGCAATGCGGCGGCTGCATACGCTTGATCCGGC
TACCTGCCCATTCGACCACCAAGCGAAACATCGCATCGAGCGAGCACGTACTCGGATGGAAGCCGGTCTT
GTCGATCAGGATGATCTGGACGAAGAGCATCAGGGGCTCGCGCCAGCCGAACTGTTCGCCAGGCTCAAGG
CGAGCATGCCCGACGGCGAGGATCTCGTCGTGACCCATGGCGATGCCTGCTTGCCGAATATCATGGTGGA
AAATGGCCGCTTTTCTGGATTCATCGACTGTGGCCGGCTGGGTGTGGCGGACCGCTATCAGGACATAGCG
TTGGCTACCCGTGATATTGCTGAAGAGCTTGGCGGCGAATGGGCTGACCGCTTCCTCGTGCTTTACGGTA
TCGCCGCTCCCGATTCGCAGCGCATCGCCTTCTATCGCCTTCTTGACGAGTTCTTCTGAGCGGGACTCTG
GGGTTCGAAATGACCGACCAAGCGACGCCCAACCTGCCATCACGAGATTTCGATTCCACCGCCGCCTTCT
ATGAAAGGTTGGGCTTCGGAATCGTTTTCCGGGACGCCGGCTGGATGATCCTCCAGCGCGGGGATCTCAT
GCTGGAGTTCTTCGCCCACCCTAGGGGGAGGCTAACTGAAACACGGAAGGAGACAATACCGGAAGGAACC
CGCGCTATGACGGCAATAAAAAGACAGAATAAAACGCACGGTGTTGGGTCGTTTGTTCATAAACGCGGGG
TTCGGTCCCAGGGCTGGCACTCTGTCGATACCCCACCGAGACCCCATTGGGGCCAATACGCCCGCGTTTC
TTCCTTTTCCCCACCCCACCCCCCAAGTTCGGGTGAAGGCCCAGGGCTCGCAGCCAACGTCGGGGCGGCA
GGCCCTGCCATAGCCTCAGGTTACTCATATATACTTTAGATTGATTTAAAACTTCATTTTTAATTTAAAA
GGATCTAGGTGAAGATCCTTTTTGATAATCTCATGACCAAAATCCCTTAACGTGAGTTTTCGTTCCACTG
AGCGTCAGACCCCGTAGAAAAGATCAAAGGATCTTCTTGAGATCCTTTTTTTCTGCGCGTAATCTGCTGC
TTGCAAACAAAAAAACCACCGCTACCAGCGGTGGTTTGTTTGCCGGATCAAGAGCTACCAACTCTTTTTC
CGAAGGTAACTGGCTTCAGCAGAGCGCAGATACCAAATACTGTTCTTCTAGTGTAGCCGTAGTTAGGCCA
CCACTTCAAGAACTCTGTAGCACCGCCTACATACCTCGCTCTGCTAATCCTGTTACCAGTGGCTGCTGCC
AGTGGCGATAAGTCGTGTCTTACCGGGTTGGACTCAAGACGATAGTTACCGGATAAGGCGCAGCGGTCGG
GCTGAACGGGGGGTTCGTGCACACAGCCCAGCTTGGAGCGAACGACCTACACCGAACTGAGATACCTACA
GCGTGAGCTATGAGAAAGCGCCACGCTTCCCGAAGGGAGAAAGGCGGACAGGTATCCGGTAAGCGGCAGG
GTCGGAACAGGAGAGCGCACGAGGGAGCTTCCAGGGGGAAACGCCTGGTATCTTTATAGTCCTGTCGGGT
TTCGCCACCTCTGACTTGAGCGTCGATTTTTGTGATGCTCGTCAGGGGGGCGGAGCCTATGGAAAAACGC
CAGCAACGCGGCCTTTTTACGGTTCCTGGCCTTTTGCTGGCCTTTTGCTCACATGTTCTTTCCTGCGTTA
TCCCCTGATTCTGTGGATAACCGTATTACCGCCATGCATTAGTTATTAATAGTAATCAATTACGGGGTCA
TTAG
